Addgene plasmid #16787: XE122 XDsh delta DIX-GFP-CS2+
Depositing lab: Randall Moon. Depositing organization: University of Washington. Publication: Establishment of the dorsal-ventral axis in Xenopus embryos coincides with the dorsal enrichment of dishevelled that is dependent on cortical rotation. Miller JR, Rowning BA, Larabell CA, Yang-Snyder JA, Bates RL, Moon RT. J Cell Biol. 1999 Jul 26;146(2):427-37. doi: 10.1083/jcb.146.2.427. PubMed 10427095.
Backbone
  Vector backbone: PCS2+
  Backbone size w/o insert (bp): 4095
  Vector type: Xenopus Expression
Growth in bacteria
  Bacterial resistance: Ampicillin, 100 μg/mL
  Growth temperature: 37°C
  Growth strain: DH5alpha
  Copy number: High Copy
Gene/Insert
  Gene/Insert name: Xdsh-delta DIX (alt name: dsh)
  Species: X. laevis (frog)
  Mutation: deletion of aa 1-159
  Entrez Gene: dvl2.L (a.k.a. XELAEV_18019661mg, dishevelled, dsh, dvl, dvl2, xdd1, xdsh)
  Tag / fusion protein: gfp
  Cloning method: Restriction Enzyme
  Sequencing primers: 5′ SP6
Terms and licenses: Academic/Nonprofit Terms; Industry Terms: Not Available to Industry
Depositor comments: XDsh-GFP is from J. Yang-Snyder et al. (Curr. Biol., 1996). A deletion of amino acids 1-159 was conducted and a new start met was introduced. Linearize with Not1 and transcribe with SP6. Ref: J.R. Miller et al., (1999), J. Cell Biology 146:427-437.
How to cite: XE122 XDsh delta DIX-GFP-CS2+ was a gift from Randall Moon (Addgene plasmid # 16787 ; http://n2t.net/addgene:16787 ; RRID:Addgene_16787)
