[The description below was written by a language model from this plasmid's Addgene catalogue record and the feature table of its GenBank file.]
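Description:
XE122 XDsh delta DIX-GFP-CS2+ is a Xenopus expression plasmid built on the pCS2+ backbone. It carries a truncated form of Xenopus laevis Dishevelled (Xdsh, dvl2.L) fused to green fluorescent protein. The insert derives from an earlier XDsh-GFP construct from which amino acids 1–159, the N-terminal region containing the DIX domain, were deleted and a new initiator methionine was introduced. The annotated map totals about 6.5 kb. It does not mark the Dishevelled coding region as a feature, but the unannotated stretch between the SP6 promoter and the GFP coding sequence is where it would lie, which places the Aequorea victoria GFP (not EGFP, judging from the primer annotations) at the C-terminal end of the fusion.

The expression cassette follows the usual CS2+ layout. A simian cytomegalovirus IE94 enhancer/promoter sits immediately upstream of a bacteriophage SP6 promoter, and the insert is followed by an SV40 polyadenylation signal. This allows either direct expression from injected or transfected DNA, or in vitro synthesis of sense mRNA. The depositor notes that the plasmid is linearised with NotI and transcribed with SP6, consistent with RNA injection into frog embryos. T7 and T3 promoters lie downstream in the reverse orientation. In E. coli, the plasmid is maintained through a high-copy ColE1/pUC-type origin and selected with ampicillin via beta-lactamase. An f1 origin and remnants of the lac promoter/operator region are also present. The associated work examined Dishevelled localisation during dorsal-ventral axis establishment in Xenopus embryos, so the construct suits testing how loss of the DIX region affects the distribution or activity of the GFP-tagged protein.
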