LOCUS       Exported 6546 bp ds-DNA circular SYN 12-MAY-2021
DEFINITION  synthetic circular DNA
ACCESSION   .
VERSION     .
KEYWORDS    XE122 XDsh delta DIX-GFP-CS2+
SOURCE      synthetic DNA construct
  ORGANISM  synthetic DNA construct
REFERENCE   1 (bases 1 to 6546)
  TITLE     Xenopus Expression Plasmids
REFERENCE   2 (bases 1 to 6546)
  AUTHORS   .
  TITLE     Direct Submission
  JOURNAL   Exported May 12, 2021 from SnapGene Server 1.1.58
            http://www.snapgene.com
FEATURES             Location/Qualifiers
     source          1..6546
                     /organism="synthetic DNA construct"
                     /mol_type="other DNA"
     promoter        23..41
                     /label=SP6 promoter
                     /note="promoter for bacteriophage SP6 RNA polymerase"
     primer_bind     23..40
                     /label=SP6
                     /note="SP6 promoter, forward primer"
     CDS             1819..2535
                     /codon_start=1
                     /product="Aequoria victoria green fluorescent protein"
                     /label=GFP
                     /translation="MSKGEELFTGVVPILVELDGDVNGHKFSVSGEGEGDATYGKLTLK
                     FICTTGKLPVPWPTLVTTFTYGVQCFSRYPDHMKRHDFFKSAMPEGYVQERTIFFKDDG
                     NYKTRAEVKFEGDTLVNRIELKGIDFKEDGNILGHKLEYNYNSHNVYIMADKQKNGIKV
                     NFKIRHNIEDGSVQLADHYQQNTPIGDGPVLLPDNHYLSTQSALSKDPNEKRDHMVLLE
                     FVTAAGITHGMDELYK"
     primer_bind     complement(1849..1877)
                     /label=GFP-R
                     /note="GFP, reverse primer. Does NOT anneal to EGFP"
     primer_bind     2472..2492
                     /label=GFP-F
                     /note="GFP, forward primer. Does NOT anneal to EGFP"
     promoter        complement(2564..2581)
                     /label=T7 promoter
                     /note="promoter for bacteriophage T7 RNA polymerase"
     polyA_signal    2586..2720
                     /label=SV40 poly(A) signal
                     /note="SV40 polyadenylation signal"
     primer_bind     complement(2610..2629)
                     /label=EBV-rev
                     /note="SV40 polyA terminator, reverse primer"
     primer_bind     2664..2683
                     /label=SV40pA-R
                     /note="SV40 polyA, reverse primer"
     primer_bind     complement(2833..2853)
                     /label=T3
                     /note="T3 promoter, forward primer"
     promoter        complement(2833..2851)
                     /label=T3 promoter
                     /note="promoter for bacteriophage T3 RNA polymerase"
     primer_bind     complement(2872..2888)
                     /label=M13 rev
                     /note="common sequencing primer, one of multiple similar
                     variants"
     primer_bind     complement(2872..2888)
                     /label=M13 Reverse
                     /note="In lacZ gene. Also called M13-rev"
     primer_bind     complement(2885..2907)
                     /label=M13/pUC Reverse
                     /note="In lacZ gene"
     protein_bind    2896..2912
                     /label=lac operator
                     /bound_moiety="lac repressor encoded by lacI"
                     /note="The lac repressor binds to the lac operator to
                     inhibit transcription in E. coli. This inhibition can be
                     relieved by adding lactose or
                     isopropyl-beta-D-thiogalactopyranoside (IPTG)."
     promoter        complement(2920..2950)
                     /label=lac promoter
                     /note="promoter for the E. coli lac operon"
     protein_bind    2965..2986
                     /label=CAP binding site
                     /bound_moiety="E. coli catabolite activator protein"
                     /note="CAP binding activates transcription in the presence
                     of cAMP."
     primer_bind     complement(3103..3120)
                     /label=L4440
                     /note="L4440 vector, forward primer"
     rep_origin      complement(3274..3862)
                     /direction=LEFT
                     /label=ori
                     /note="high-copy-number ColE1/pMB1/pBR322/pUC origin of
                     replication"
     primer_bind     complement(3354..3373)
                     /label=pBR322ori-F
                     /note="pBR322 origin, forward primer"
     CDS             complement(4033..4893)
                     /codon_start=1
                     /gene="bla"
                     /product="beta-lactamase"
                     /label=AmpR
                     /note="confers resistance to ampicillin, carbenicillin, and
                     related antibiotics"
                     /translation="MSIQHFRVALIPFFAAFCLPVFAHPETLVKVKDAEDQLGARVGYI
                     ELDLNSGKILESFRPEERFPMMSTFKVLLCGAVLSRIDAGQEQLGRRIHYSQNDLVEYS
                     PVTEKHLTDGMTVRELCSAAITMSDNTAANLLLTTIGGPKELTAFLHNMGDHVTRLDRW
                     EPELNEAIPNDERDTTMPVAMATTLRKLLTGELLTLASRQQLIDWMEADKVAGPLLRSA
                     LPAGWFIADKSGAGERGSRGIIAALGPDGKPSRIVVIYTTGSQATMDERNRQIAEIGAS
                     LIKHW"
     primer_bind     4656..4675
                     /label=Amp-R
                     /note="Ampicillin resistance gene, reverse primer"
     promoter        complement(4894..4998)
                     /gene="bla"
                     /label=AmpR promoter
     rep_origin      complement(5024..5479)
                     /direction=LEFT
                     /label=f1 ori
                     /note="f1 bacteriophage origin of replication; arrow
                     indicates direction of (+) strand synthesis"
     primer_bind     complement(5161..5182)
                     /label=F1ori-F
                     /note="F1 origin, forward primer"
     primer_bind     5373..5392
                     /label=F1ori-R
                     /note="F1 origin, reverse primer"
     promoter        5557..6534
                     /label=CMV IE94 promoter
                     /note="enhancer/promoter region of simian cytomegalovirus
                     major immediate early transcription unit IE94"
ORIGIN
        1 tggggacgtc ggagcaagct tgatttaggt gacactatag aatacaagct acttgttctt
       61 tttgcaggat ctaccatgag tgagcaagca ggtgttggca gaggggtgaa tggacggaca
      121 gagcggcacc tatctgggta tgaatcttcc tcgactctat tgaccagtga gattgagacg
      181 agtatctgtg attcggagga ggacgacacc atgagcaggt tcagcagttc cacggagcag
      241 agcagtgcct cacgccttct caaacggcac cggcgccgcc gcaagcagag acccccgcgc
      301 ctggaacgga cgtcctcatt cagcagcgtc accgactcca ccatgtccct aaacatcatc
      361 actgtgacgc tgaatatgga gaagtacaat ttcctgggca tctccatcgt ggggcagagt
      421 aacgagcggg gagacggggg catttacatt ggctctataa tgaagggcgg agctgtggca
      481 gctgacggca gaattgaacc cggggacatg ttgctacagg tgaatgacat taactttgag
      541 aatatgagca atgacgatgc agtccgtgtg ctcagggata ttgtccataa accggggccc
      601 attgtcctga ccgtggccaa atgctgggac ccttcccctc aggggtactt taccctcccc
      661 cgcaatgagc ccatccaccc tattgatccg gctgcctggg tctctcactc ggctgccctg
      721 agcgggtcct tcccagtgta ccccgggagc gcctccatga gcagcatgac ctccagcacc
      781 tctgtcactg agactgagct ttcccatgcg ctccctccgg tgtcactctt cagcctctcc
      841 gtacacaccg atttggcttc tgttgtgaag gtcatggctt cccctgagtc cggcctcgag
      901 gtccgagatc gcatgtggct caaaatcacc attcccaacg ccttcctggg ttctgatgtg
      961 gtggactggc tctatcacca cgtggaggga ttccaggacc ggcgagaggc tcgcaagttt
     1021 gccagtaacc tgctgaaggc cggcttcatt cgccacacag tgaacaagat cacattctcc
     1081 gagcagtgtt actatatctt tggggatctg actggctgtg agaactatat ggccaacctc
     1141 tctctgaatg acaacgatgg atccagcggc gcttccgacc aggacactct ggcccctctt
     1201 cccctccctg gggcttcccc atggcctcta ctccccacct tctcttacca gtatcaagcc
     1261 ccacacccgt acagcactca gccacctgcc taccatgagc tctcctcgta cagctacggc
     1321 atgggcagtg cgggcagcca gcacagcgag ggcagcagaa gcagtggatc caaccgcagc
     1381 gatgggggtc ggggcatgca gaaggatgac cgttccggag tagcgggagt gggtggggga
     1441 gactcgaagt cgggatctgg tagtgagtct gagtattcca cccgcagcag cataaggaga
     1501 gtaggtggtg gggaggctgg tccccccagt gagcgctcca cttcatcccg acttccacct
     1561 caccatccac cctctgttca ctcctatgct gctcctggtg tccctctctc ctacaatcca
     1621 atgatgctca tgatgatgcc gccccctcca ttacctccac ctggggtttg tcctcccaat
     1681 tcttctgtac cacctggagc tccacctctt gtacgggatc ttgcgtctgt tcccccggag
     1741 ctgactgcca gccgccagtc tttccatatg gccatgggca accctagcga gttctttgtg
     1801 gatgtcatgc atcgattgat gagtaaagga gaagaacttt tcactggagt tgtcccaatt
     1861 cttgttgaat tagatggtga tgttaatggg cacaaatttt ctgtcagtgg agagggtgaa
     1921 ggtgatgcaa catacggaaa acttaccctt aaatttattt gcactactgg aaaactacct
     1981 gttccatggc caacacttgt cactactttc acttatggtg ttcaatgctt ttcaagatac
     2041 ccagatcata tgaaacggca tgactttttc aagagtgcca tgcccgaagg ttatgtacag
     2101 gaaagaacta tatttttcaa agatgacggg aactacaaga cacgtgctga agtcaagttt
     2161 gaaggtgata cccttgttaa tagaatcgag ttaaaaggta ttgattttaa agaagatgga
     2221 aacattcttg gacacaaatt ggaatacaac tataactcac acaatgtata catcatggca
     2281 gacaaacaaa agaatggaat caaagttaac ttcaaaatta gacacaacat tgaagatgga
     2341 agcgttcaac tagcagacca ttatcaacaa aatactccaa ttggcgatgg ccctgtcctt
     2401 ttaccagaca accattacct gtccacacaa tctgcccttt cgaaagatcc caacgaaaag
     2461 agagaccaca tggtccttct tgagtttgta acagctgctg ggattacaca tggcatggat
     2521 gaactataca aataagaatt caaggcctct cgagcctcta gaactatagt gagtcgtatt
     2581 acgtagatcc agacatgata agatacattg atgagtttgg acaaaccaca actagaatgc
     2641 agtgaaaaaa atgctttatt tgtgaaattt gtgatgctat tgctttattt gtaaccatta
     2701 taagctgcaa taaacaagtt aacaacaaca attgcattca ttttatgttt caggttcagg
     2761 gggaggtgtg ggaggttttt taattcgcgg ccgcggcgcc aatgcattgg gcccggtacc
     2821 cagcttttgt tccctttagt gagggttaat tgcgcgcttg gcgtaatcat ggtcatagct
     2881 gtttcctgtg tgaaattgtt atccgctcac aattccacac aacatacgag ccgggagcat
     2941 aaagtgtaaa gcctggggtg cctaatgagt gagctaactc acattaattg cgttgcgctc
     3001 actgcccgct ttccagtcgg gaaacctgtc gtgccagctg cattaatgaa tcggccaacg
     3061 cgcggggaga ggcggtttgc gtattgggcg ctcttccgct tcctcgctca ctgactcgct
     3121 gcgctcggtc gttcggctgc ggcgagcggt atcagctcac tcaaaggcgg taatacggtt
     3181 atccacagaa tcaggggata acgcaggaaa gaacatgtga gcaaaaggcc agcaaaaggc
     3241 caggaaccgt aaaaaggccg cgttgctggc gtttttccat aggctccgcc cccctgacga
     3301 gcatcacaaa aatcgacgct caagtcagag gtggcgaaac ccgacaggac tataaagata
     3361 ccaggcgttt ccccctggaa gctccctcgt gcgctctcct gttccgaccc tgccgcttac
     3421 cggatacctg tccgcctttc tcccttcggg aagcgtggcg ctttctcata gctcacgctg
     3481 taggtatctc agttcggtgt aggtcgttcg ctccaagctg ggctgtgtgc acgaaccccc
     3541 cgttcagccc gaccgctgcg ccttatccgg taactatcgt cttgagtcca acccggtaag
     3601 acacgactta tcgccactgg cagcagccac tggtaacagg attagcagag cgaggtatgt
     3661 aggcggtgct acagagttct tgaagtggtg gcctaactac ggctacacta gaagaacagt
     3721 atttggtatc tgcgctctgc tgaagccagt taccttcgga aaaagagttg gtagctcttg
     3781 atccggcaaa caaaccaccg ctggtagcgg tggttttttt gtttgcaagc agcagattac
     3841 gcgcagaaaa aaaggatctc aagaagatcc tttgatcttt tctacggggt ctgacgctca
     3901 gtggaacgaa aactcacgtt aagggatttt ggtcatgaga ttatcaaaaa ggatcttcac
     3961 ctagatcctt ttaaattaaa aatgaagttt taaatcaatc taaagtatat atgagtaaac
     4021 ttggtctgac agttaccaat gcttaatcag tgaggcacct atctcagcga tctgtctatt
     4081 tcgttcatcc atagttgcct gactccccgt cgtgtagata actacgatac gggagggctt
     4141 accatctggc cccagtgctg caatgatacc gcgagaccca cgctcaccgg ctccagattt
     4201 atcagcaata aaccagccag ccggaagggc cgagcgcaga agtggtcctg caactttatc
     4261 cgcctccatc cagtctatta attgttgccg ggaagctaga gtaagtagtt cgccagttaa
     4321 tagtttgcgc aacgttgttg ccattgctac aggcatcgtg gtgtcacgct cgtcgtttgg
     4381 tatggcttca ttcagctccg gttcccaacg atcaaggcga gttacatgat cccccatgtt
     4441 gtgcaaaaaa gcggttagct ccttcggtcc tccgatcgtt gtcagaagta agttggccgc
     4501 agtgttatca ctcatggtta tggcagcact gcataattct cttactgtca tgccatccgt
     4561 aagatgcttt tctgtgactg gtgagtactc aaccaagtca ttctgagaat agtgtatgcg
     4621 gcgaccgagt tgctcttgcc cggcgtcaat acgggataat accgcgccac atagcagaac
     4681 tttaaaagtg ctcatcattg gaaaacgttc ttcggggcga aaactctcaa ggatcttacc
     4741 gctgttgaga tccagttcga tgtaacccac tcgtgcaccc aactgatctt cagcatcttt
     4801 tactttcacc agcgtttctg ggtgagcaaa aacaggaagg caaaatgccg caaaaaaggg
     4861 aataagggcg acacggaaat gttgaatact catactcttc ctttttcaat attattgaag
     4921 catttatcag ggttattgtc tcatgagcgg atacatattt gaatgtattt agaaaaataa
     4981 acaaataggg gttccgcgca catttccccg aaaagtgcca cctaaattgt aagcgttaat
     5041 attttgttaa aattcgcgtt aaatttttgt taaatcagct cattttttaa ccaataggcc
     5101 gaaatcggca aaatccctta taaatcaaaa gaatagaccg agatagggtt gagtgttgtt
     5161 ccagtttgga acaagagtcc actattaaag aacgtggact ccaacgtcaa aggnnnnnnn
     5221 nnnnnnnnnn nnnnnnnnnn nnnnnnnnnn nnnnnnnnnn nntnnnnnnn nnnnnnnnnn
     5281 nnnnnnnnnn nnnnnnnnnn nnnnnnnnnn nnnnnnnnnn nnnnnnnnnn nnnnnnnnnn
     5341 nnnnnnnnnn nnnngnnnnn nnnnnnnnnn nnnnnnnnnn nnnnnnnnnn nnnnnnnnnn
     5401 nnnnnnnnnn nnnnnnnnnn nnnnnnnnnn nnnnnnnnnn nnnnnnnnnn nnnnnnnnnn
     5461 nnnnnnnnnn nnnnnnnnnc ccattcgcca ttcaggctgc gcaactgttg ggaagggcga
     5521 tcggtgcggg cctcttcgct attacgccag tcgaccgcca attcaatatg gcgtatatgg
     5581 actcatgcca attcaatatg gtggatctgg acctgtgcca attcaatatg gcgtatatgg
     5641 actcgtgcca attcaatatg gtggatctgg accccagcca attcaatatg gcggacttgg
     5701 caccatgcca attcaatatg gcggacctgg cactgtgcca actggggagg ggtctacttg
     5761 gcacggtgcc aagtttgagg aggggtcttg gccctgtgcc aagtccgcca tattgaattg
     5821 gcatggtgcc aataatggcg gccatattgg ctatatgcca ggatcaatat ataggcaata
     5881 tccaatatgg ccctatgcca atatggctat tggccaggtt caatactatg tattggccct
     5941 atgccatata gtattccata tatgggtttt cctattgacg tagatagccc ctcccaatgg
     6001 gcggtcccat ataccatata tggggcttcc taataccgcc catagccact cccccattga
     6061 cgtcaatggt ctctatatat ggtctttcct attgacgtca tatgggcggt cctattgacg
     6121 tatatggcgc ctcccccatt gacgtcaatt acggtaaatg gcccgcctgg ctcaatgccc
     6181 attgacgtca ataggaccac ccaccattga cgtcaatggg atggctcatt gcccattcat
     6241 atccgttctc acgcccccta ttgacgtcaa tgacggtaaa tggcccactt ggcagtacat
     6301 caatatctat taatagtaac ttggcaagta cattactatt ggaagtacgc cagggtacat
     6361 tggcagtact cccattgacg tcaatggcgg taaatggccc gcgatggctg ccaagtacat
     6421 ccccattgac gtcaatgggg aggggcaatg acgcaaatgg gcgttccatt gacgtaaatg
     6481 ggcggtaggc gtgcctaatg ggaggtctat ataagcaatg ctcgtttagg gaaccgccat
     6541 tctgcc
//
