>Addgene plasmid #16787 | XE122 XDsh delta DIX-GFP-CS2+ | addgene partial sequence | sequence record 23390 | SP6 5'-ATTTAGGTGACACTATAG-3'
CCATGAGTGAGCAAGCAGGTGTTGGCAGAGGGGTGAATGGACGGACAGAGCGGCACCTATCTGGGTATGA
ATCTTCCTCGACTCTATTGACCAGTGAGATTGAGACGAGTATCTGTGATTCGGAGGAGGACGACACCATG
AGCAGGTTCAGCAGTTCCACGGAGCAGAGCAGTGCCTCACGCCTTCTCAAACGGCACCGGCGCCGCCGCA
AGCAGAGACCCCCGCGCCTGGAACGGACGTCCTCATTCAGCAGCGTCACCGACTCCACCATGTCCCTAAA
CATCATCACTGTGACGCTGAATATGGAGAAGTACAATTTCCTGGGCATCTCCATCGTGGGGCAGAGTAAC
GAGCGGGGAGACGGGGGCATTTACATTGGCTCTATAATGAAGGGCGGAGCTGTGGCAGCTGACGGCAGAA
TTGAACCCGGGGACATGTTGCTACAGGTGAATGACATTAACTTTGAGAATATGAGCAATGACGATGCAGT
CCGTGTGCTCAGGGATATTGTCCATAAACCGGGGCCCATTGTCCTGACCGTGGCCAAATGCTGGGACCCT
TCCCCTCAGGGGTACTTTACCCTCCCCCGCAATGAGCCCATCCACCCTATTGATCCGGCTGCCTGGGTCT
CTCACTCGGCTGCCCTGAGCGGGTCCTTCCCAGTGTACCCCGGGAGCGCCTCCATGAGCAGCATGACCTC
CAGCACCTCTGTCACTGAGACTGAGCTTTCCCATGCGCTCCCTCCGGTGTCACTCT
